>Addgene plasmid #217438 | HIV-1-GFP ΔEnv CA E45A | addgene full sequence | sequence record 426692 | Addgene NGS Result
ATTTTTGAGACAGGGTCTCACTCTGTCACCTAGGCTGGAGTGCAGTGGTGCAATCACAGCTCACTGCAGC
CTCAACGTCGTAAGCTCAAGCGATCCTCCCACCTCAGCCTGCCTGGTAGCTGAGACTACAAGCGACGCCC
CAGTTAATTTTTGTATTTTTGGTAGAGGCAGCGTTTTGCCGTGTGGCCCTGGCTGGTCTCGAACTCCTGG
GCTCAAGTGATCCAGCCTCAGCCTCCCAAAGTGCTGGGACAACCGGGGCCAGTCACTGCACCTGGCCCTA
AACCATAATTTCTAATCTTTTGGCTAATTTGTTAGTCCTACAAAGGCAGTCTAGTCCCCAGGCAAAAAGG
GGGTTTGTTTCGGGAAAGGGCTGTTACTGTCTTTGTTTCAAACTATAAACTAAGTTCCTCCTAAACTTAG
TTCGGCCTACACCCAGGAATGAACAAGGAGAGCTTGGAGGTTAGAAGCACGATGGAATTGGTTAGGTCAG
ATCTCTTTCACTGTCTGAGTTATAATTTTGCAATGGTGGTTCAAAGACTGCCCGCTTCTGACACCAGTCG
CTGCATTAATGAATCGGCCAACGCGCGGGGAGAGGCGGTTTGCGTATTGGGCGCTCTTCCGCTTCCTCGC
TCACTGACTCGCTGCGCTCGGTCGTTCGGCTGCGGCGAGCGGTATCAGCTCACTCAAAGGCGGTAATACG
GTTATCCACAGAATCAGGGGATAACGCAGGAAAGAACATGTGAGCAAAAGGCCAGCAAAAGGCCAGGAAC
CGTAAAAAGGCCGCGTTGCTGGCGTTTTTCCATAGGCTCCGCCCCCCTGACGAGCATCACAAAAATCGAC
GCTCAAGTCAGAGGTGGCGAAACCCGACAGGACTATAAAGATACCAGGCGTTTCCCCCTGGAAGCTCCCT
CGTGCGCTCTCCTGTTCCGACCCTGCCGCTTACCGGATACCTGTCCGCCTTTCTCCCTTCGGGAAGCGTG
GCGCTTTCTCATAGCTCACGCTGTAGGTATCTCAGTTCGGTGTAGGTCGTTCGCTCCAAGCTGGGCTGTG
TGCACGAACCCCCCGTTCAGCCCGACCGCTGCGCCTTATCCGGTAACTATCGTCTTGAGTCCAACCCGGT
AAGACACGACTTATCGCCACTGGCAGCAGCCACTGGTAACAGGATTAGCAGAGCGAGGTATGTAGGCGGT
GCTACAGAGTTCTTGAAGTGGTGGCCTAACTACGGCTACACTAGAAGAACAGTATTTGGTATCTGCGCTC
TGCTGAAGCCAGTTACCTTCGGAAAAAGAGTTGGTAGCTCTTGATCCGGCAAACAAACCACCGCTGGTAG
CGGTGGTTTTTTTGTTTGCAAGCAGCAGATTACGCGCAGAAAAAAAGGATCTCAAGAAGATCCTTTGATC
TTTTCTACGGGGTCTGACGCTCAGTGGAACGAAAACTCACGTTAAGGGATTTTGGTCATGAGATTATCAA
AAAGGATCTTCACCTAGATCCTTTTAAATTAAAAATGAAGTTTTAAATCAATCTAAAGTATATATGAGTA
AACTTGGTCTGACAGTTACCAATGCTTAATCAGTGAGGCACCTATCTCAGCGATCTGTCTATTTCGTTCA
TCCATAGTTGCCTGACTCCCCGTCGTGTAGATAACTACGATACGGGAGGGCTTACCATCTGGCCCCAGTG
CTGCAATGATACCGCGAGACCCACGCTCACCGGCTCCAGATTTATCAGCAATAAACCAGCCAGCCGGAAG
GGCCGAGCGCAGAAGTGGTCCTGCAACTTTATCCGCCTCCATCCAGTCTATTAATTGTTGCCGGGAAGCT
AGAGTAAGTAGTTCGCCAGTTAATAGTTTGCGCAACGTTGTTGCCATTGCTACAGGCATCGTGGTGTCAC
GCTCGTCGTTTGGTATGGCTTCATTCAGCTCCGGTTCCCAACGATCAAGGCGAGTTACATGATCCCCCAT
GTTGTGCAAAAAAGCGGTTAGCTCCTTCGGTCCTCCGATCGTTGTCAGAAGTAAGTTGGCCGCAGTGTTA
TCACTCATGGTTATGGCAGCACTGCATAATTCTCTTACTGTCATGCCATCCGTAAGATGCTTTTCTGTGA
CTGGTGAGTACTCAACCAAGTCATTCTGAGAATAGTGTATGCGGCGACCGAGTTGCTCTTGCCCGGCGTC
AATACGGGATAATACCGCGCCACATAGCAGAACTTTAAAAGTGCTCATCATTGGAAAACGTTCTTCGGGG
CGAAAACTCTCAAGGATCTTACCGCTGTTGAGATCCAGTTCGATGTAACCCACTCGTGCACCCAACTGAT
CTTCAGCATCTTTTACTTTCACCAGCGTTTCTGGGTGAGCAAAAACAGGAAGGCAAAATGCCGCAAAAAA
GGGAATAAGGGCGACACGGAAATGTTGAATACTCATACTCTTCCTTTTTCAATATTATTGAAGCATTTAT
CAGGGTTATTGTCTCATGAGCGGATACATATTTGAATGTATTTAGAAAAATAAACAAATAGGGGTTCCGC
GCACATTTCCCCGAAAAGTGCCACCTGACGTCTAAGAAACCATTATTATCATGACATTAACCTATAAAAA
TAGGCGTATCACGAGGCCCTTTCGTCTCGCGCGTTTCGGTGATGACGGTGAAAACCTCTGACACATGCAG
CTCCCGGAGACGGTCACAGCTTGTCTGTAAGCGGATGCCGGGAGCAGACAAGCCCGTCAGGGCGCGTCAG
CGGGTGTTGGCGGGTGTCGGGGCTGGCTTAACTATGCGGCATCAGAGCAGATTGTACTGAGAGTGCACCA
TATGCGGTGTGAAATACCGCACAGATGCGTAAGGAGAAAATACCGCATCAGGCGCCATTCGCCATTCAGG
CTGCGCAACTGTTGGGAAGGGCGATCGGTGCGGGCCTCTTCGCTATTACGCCAGGGGAGGCAGAGATTGC
AGTAAGCTGAGATCGCAGCACTGCACTCCAGCCTGGGCGACAGAGTAAGACTCTGTCTCAAAAATAAAAT
AAATAAATCAATCAGATATTCCAATCTTTTCCTTTATTTATTTATTTATTTTCTATTTTGGAAACACAGT
CCTTCCTTATTCCAGAATTACACATATATTCTATTTTTCTTTATATGCTCCAGTTTTTTTTAGACCTTCA
CCTGAAATGTGTGTATACAAAATCTAGGCCAGTCCAGCAGAGCCTAAAGGTAAAAAATAAAATAATAAAA
AATAAATAAAATCTAGCTCACTCCTTCACATCAAAATGGAGATACAGCTGTTAGCATTAAATACCAAATA
ACCCATCTTGTCCTCAATAATTTTAAGCGCCTCTCTCCACCACATCTAACTCCTGTCAAAGGCATGTGCC
CCTTCCGGGCGCTCTGCTGTGCTGCCAACCAACTGGCATGTGGACTCTGCAGGGTCCCTAACTGCCAAGC
CCCACAGTGTGCCCTGAGGCTGCCCCTTCCTTCTAGCGGCTGCCCCCACTCGGCTTTGCTTTCCCTAGTT
TCAGTTACTTGCGTTCAGCCAAGGTCTGAAACTAGGTGCGCACAGAGCGGTAAGACTGCGAGAGAAAGAG
ACCAGCTTTACAGGGGGTTTATCACAGTGCACCCTGACAGTCGTCAGCCTCACAGGGGGTTTATCACATT
GCACCCTGACAGTCGTCAGCCTCACAGGGGGTTTATCACAGTGCACCCTTACAATCATTCCATTTGATTC
ACAATTTTTTTAGTCTCTACTGTGCCTAACTTGTAAGTTAAATTTGATCAGAGGTGTGTTCCCAGAGGGG
AAAACAGTATATACAGGGTTCAGTACTATCGCATTTCAGGCCTCCACCTGGGTCTTGGAATGTGTCCCCC
GAGGGGTGATGACTACCTCAGTTGGATCTCCACAGGTCACAGTGACACAAGATAACCAAGACACCTCCCA
AGGCTACCACAATGGGCCGCCCTCCACGTGCACATGGCCGGAGGAACTGCCATGTCGGAGGTGCAAGCAC
ACCTGCGCATCAGAGTCCTTGGTGTGGAGGGAGGGACCAGCGCAGCTTCCAGCCATCCACCTGATGAACA
GAACCTAGGGAAAGCCCCAGTTCTACTTACACCAGGAAAGGCTGGAAGGGCTAATTTGGTCCCAAAAAAG
ACAAGAGATCCTTGATCTGTGGATCTACCACACACAAGGCTACTTCCCTGATTGGCAGAACTACACACCA
GGGCCAGGGATCAGATATCCACTGACCTTTGGATGGTGCTTCAAGTTAGTACCAGTTGAACCAGAGCAAG
TAGAAGAGGCCAATGAAGGAGAGAACAACAGCTTGTTACACCCTATGAGCCAGCATGGGATGGAGGACCC
GGAGGGAGAAGTATTAGTGTGGAAGTTTGACAGCCTCCTAGCATTTCGTCACATGGCCCGAGAGCTGCAT
CCGGAGTACTACAAAGACTGCTGACATCGAGCTTTCTACAAGGGACTTTCCGCTGGGGACTTTCCAGGGA
GGTGTGGCCTGGGCGGGACTGGGGAGTGGCGAGCCCTCAGATGCTACATATAAGCAGCTGCTTTTTGCCT
GTACTGGGTCTCTCTGGTTAGACCAGATCTGAGCCTGGGAGCTCTCTGGCTAACTAGGGAACCCACTGCT
TAAGCCTCAATAAAGCTTGCCTTGAGTGCTCAAAGTAGTGTGTGCCCGTCTGTTGTGTGACTCTGGTAAC
TAGAGATCCCTCAGACCCTTTTAGTCAGTGTGGAAAATCTCTAGCAGTGGCGCCCGAACAGGGACTTGAA
AGCGAAAGTAAAGCCAGAGGAGATCTCTCGACGCAGGACTCGGCTTGCTGAAGCGCGCACGGCAAGAGGC
GAGGGGCGGCGACTGGTGAGTACGCCAAAAATTTTGACTAGCGGAGGCTAGAAGGAGAGAGATGGGTGCG
AGAGCGTCGGTATTAAGCGGGGGAGAATTAGATAAATGGGAAAAAATTCGGTTAAGGCCAGGGGGAAAGA
AACAATATAAACTAAAACATATAGTATGGGCAAGCAGGGAGCTAGAACGATTCGCAGTTAATCCTGGCCT
TTTAGAGACATCAGAAGGCTGTAGACAAATACTGGGACAGCTACAACCATCCCTTCAGACAGGATCAGAA
GAACTTAGATCATTATATAATACAATAGCAGTCCTCTATTGTGTGCATCAAAGGATAGATGTAAAAGACA
CCAAGGAAGCCTTAGATAAGATAGAGGAAGAGCAAAACAAAAGTAAGAAAAAGGCACAGCAAGCAGCAGC
TGACACAGGAAACAACAGCCAGGTCAGCCAAAATTACCCTATAGTGCAGAACCTCCAGGGGCAAATGGTA
CATCAGGCCATATCACCTAGAACTTTAAATGCATGGGTAAAAGTAGTAGAAGAGAAGGCTTTCAGCCCAG
AAGTAATACCCATGTTTTCAGCATTATCAGCCGGAGCCACCCCACAAGATTTAAATACCATGCTAAACAC
AGTGGGGGGACATCAAGCAGCCATGCAAATGTTAAAAGAGACCATCAATGAGGAAGCTGCAGAATGGGAT
AGATTGCATCCAGTGCATGCAGGGCCTATTGCACCAGGCCAGATGAGAGAACCAAGGGGAAGTGACATAG
CAGGAACTACTAGTACCCTTCAGGAACAAATAGGATGGATGACACATAATCCACCTATCCCAGTAGGAGA
AATCTATAAAAGATGGATAATCCTGGGATTAAATAAAATAGTAAGAATGTATAGCCCT
[222 nt withheld, positions 5729-5950]
GGGGGACCCGGCCATAAAGCAAGAGTTTTGGCTGAAGCAATGAGCCAAGTAACAAATCCAGCTACCATAA
TGATACAGAAAGGCAATTTTAGGAACCAAAGAAAGACTGTTAAGTGTTTCAATTGTGGCAAAGAAGGGCA
CATAGCCAAAAATTGCAGGGCCCCTAGGAAAAAGGGCTGTTGGAAATGTGGAAAGGAAGGACACCAAATG
AAAGATTGTACTGAGAGACAGGCTAATTTTTTAGGGAAGATCTGGCCTTCCCACAAGGGAAGGCCAGGGA
ATTTTCTTCAGAGCAGACCAGAGCCAACAGCCCCACCAGAAGAGAGCTTCAGGTTTGGGGAAGAGACAAC
AACTCCCTCTCAGAAGCAGGAGCCGATAGACAAGGAACTGTATCCTTTAGCTTCCCTCAGATCACTCTTT
GGCAGCGACCCCTCGTCACAATAAAGATAGGGGGGCAATTAAAGGAAGCTCTATTAGATACAGGAGCAGA
TGATACAGTATTAGAAGAAATGAATTTGCCAGGAAGATGGAAACCAAAAATGATAGGGGGAATTGGAGGT
TTTATCAAAGTAAGACAGTATGATCAGATACTCATAGAAATCTGCGGACATAAAGCTATAGGTACAGTAT
TAGTAGGACCTACACCTGTCAACATAATTGGAAGAAATCTGTTGACTCAGATTGGCTGCACTTTAAATTT
TCCCATTAGTCCTATTGAGACTGTACCAGTAAAATTAAAGCCAGGAATGGATGGCCCAAAAGTTAAACAA
TGGCCATTGACAGAAGAAAAAATAAAAGCATTAGTAGAAATTTGTACAGAAATGGAAAAGGAAGGAAAAA
TTTCAAAAATTGGGCCTGAAAATCCATACAATACTCCAGTATTTGCCATAAAGAAAAAAGACAGTACTAA
ATGGAGAAAATTAGTAGATTTCAGAGAACTTAATAAGAGAACTCAAGATTTCTGGGAAGTTCAATTAGGA
ATACCACATCCTGCAGGGTTAAAACAGAAAAAATCAGTAACAGTACTGGATGTGGGCGATGCATATTTTT
CAGTTCCCTTAGATAAAGACTTCAGGAAGTATACTGCATTTACCATACCTAGTATAAACAATGAGACACC
AGGGATTAGATATCAGTACAATGTGCTTCCACAGGGATGGAAAGGATCACCAGCAATATTCCAGTGTAGC
ATGACAAAAATCTTAGAGCCTTTTAGAAAACAAAATCCAGACATAGTCATCTATCAATACATGGATGATT
TGTATGTAGGATCTGACTTAGAAATAGGGCAGCATAGAACAAAAATAGAGGAACTGAGACAACATCTGTT
GAGGTGGGGATTTACCACACCAGACAAAAAACATCAGAAAGAACCTCCATTCCTTTGGATGGGTTATGAA
CTCCATCCTGATAAATGGACAGTACAGCCTATAGTGCTGCCAGAAAAGGACAGCTGGACTGTCAATGACA
TACAGAAATTAGTGGGAAAATTGAATTGGGCAAGTCAGATTTATGCAGGGATTAAAGTAAGGCAATTATG
TAAACTTCTTAGGGGAACCAAAGCACTAACAGAAGTAGTACCACTAACAGAAGAAGCAGAGCTAGAACTG
GCAGAAAACAGGGAGATTCTAAAAGAACCGGTACATGGAGTGTATTATGACCCATCAAAAGACTTAATAG
CAGAAATACAGAAGCAGGGGCAAGGCCAATGGACATATCAAATTTATCAAGAGCCATTTAAAAATCTGAA
AACAGGAAAGTATGCAAGAATGAAGGGTGCCCACACTAATGATGTGAAACAATTAACAGAGGCAGTACAA
AAAATAGCCACAGAAAGCATAGTAATATGGGGAAAGACTCCTAAATTTAAATTACCCATACAAAAGGAAA
CATGGGAAGCATGGTGGACAGAGTATTGGCAAGCCACCTGGATTCCTGAGTGGGAGTTTGTCAATACCCC
TCCCTTAGTGAAGTTATGGTACCAGTTAGAGAAAGAACCCATAATAGGAGCAGAAACTTTCTATGTAGAT
GGGGCAGCCAATAGGGAAACTAAATTAGGAAAAGCAGGATATGTAACTGACAGAGGAAGACAAAAAGTTG
TCCCCCTAACGGACACAACAAATCAGAAGACTGAGTTACAAGCAATTCATCTAGCTTTGCAGGATTCGGG
ATTAGAAGTAAACATAGTGACAGACTCACAATATGCATTGGGAATCATTCAAGCACAACCAGATAAGAGT
GAATCAGAGTTAGTCAGTCAAATAATAGAGCAGTTAATAAAAAAGGAAAAAGTCTACCTGGCATGGGTAC
CAGCACACAAAGGAATTGGAGGAAATGAACAAGTAGATAAATTGGTCAGTGCTGGAATCAGGAAAGTACT
ATTTTTAGATGGAATAGATAAGGCCCAAGAAGAACATGAGAAATATCACAGTAATTGGAGAGCAATGGCT
AGTGATTTTAACCTACCACCTGTAGTAGCAAAAGAAATAGTAGCCAGCTGTGATAAATGTCAGCTAAAAG
GGGAAGCCATGCATGGACAAGTAGACTGTAGCCCAGGAATATGGCAGCTAGATTGTACACATTTAGAAGG
AAAAGTTATCTTGGTAGCAGTTCATGTAGCCAGTGGATATATAGAAGCAGAAGTAATTCCAGCAGAGACA
GGGCAAGAAACAGCATACTTCCTCTTAAAATTAGCAGGAAGATGGCCAGTAAAAACAGTACATACAGACA
ATGGCAGCAATTTCACCAGTACTACAGTTAAGGCCGCCTGTTGGTGGGCGGGGATCAAGCAGGAATTTGG
CATTCCCTACAATCCCCAAAGTCAAGGAGTAATAGAATCTATGAATAAAGAATTAAAGAAAATTATAGGA
CAGGTAAGAGATCAGGCTGAACATCTTAAGACAGCAGTACAAATGGCAGTATTCATCCACAATTTTAAAA
GAAAAGGGGGGATTGGGGGGTACAGTGCAGGGGAAAGAATAGTAGACATAATAGCAACAGACATACAAAC
TAAAGAATTACAAAAACAAATTACAAAAATTCAAAATTTTCGGGTTTATTACAGGGACAGCAGAGATCCA
GTTTGGAAAGGACCAGCAAAGCTCCTCTGGAAAGGTGAAGGGGCAGTAGTAATACAAGATAATAGTGACA
TAAAAGTAGTGCCAAGAAGAAAAGCAAAGATCATCAGGGATTATGGAAAACAGATGGCAGGTGATGATTG
TGTGGCAAGTAGACAGGATGAGGATTAACACATGGAAAAGATTAGTAAAACACCATATGGGATTGGAAGC
CATAATAAGAATTCTGCAACAACTGCTGTTTATCCATTTCAGAATTGGGTGTCGACATAGCAGAATAGGC
GTTACTCGACAGAGGAGAGCAAGAAATGGAGCCAGTAGATCCTAGACTAGAGCCCTGGAAGCATCCAGGA
AGTCAGCCTAAAACTGCTTGTACCAATTGCTATTGTAAAAAGTGTTGCTTTCATTGCCAAGTTTGTTTCA
TGACAAAAGCCTTAGGCATCTCCTATGGCAGGAAGAAGCGGAGACAGCGACGAAGAGCTCATCAGAACAG
TCAGACTCATCAAGCTTCTCTATCAAAGCAGTAAGTAGTACATGGGCGCGCCCATGTGGCAGGAAGTAGG
AAAAGCAATGTATGCCCCTCCCATCAGTGGACAAATTAGATGTTCATCAAATATTACTGGGCTGCTATTA
ACAAGAGATGGTGGTAATAACAACAATGGGTCCGAGATCTTCAGACCTGGAGGAGGCGATATGAGGGACA
ATTGGAGAAGTGAATTATATAAATATAAAGTAGTAAAAATTGAACCATTAGGAGTAGCACCCACCAAGGC
AAAGAGAAGAGTGGTGCAGAGAGAAAAAAGAGCAGTGGGAATAGGAGCTTTGTTCCTTGGGTTCTTGGGA
GCAGCAGGAAGCACTATGGGCGCAGCGTCAATGACGCTGACGGTACAGGCCAGACAATTATTGTCTGATA
TAGTGCAGCAGCAGAACAATTTGCTGAGGGCTATTGAGGCGCAACAGCATCTGTTGCAACTCACAGTCTG
GGGCATCAAACAGCTCCAGGCAAGAATCCTGGCTGTGGAAAGATACCTAAAGGATCAACAGCTCCTGGGG
ATTTGGGGTTGCTCTGGAAAACTCATTTGCACCACTGCTGTGCCTTGGAATGCTAGTTGGAGTAATAAAT
CTCTGGAACAGATTTGGAATAACATGACCTGGATGGAGTGGGACAGAGAAATTAACAATTACACAAGCTT
AATACACTCCTTAATTGAAGAATCGCAAAACCAGCAAGAAAAGAATGAACAAGAATTATTGGAATTAGAT
AAATGGGCAAGTTTGTGGAATTGGTTTAACATAACAAATTGGCTGTGGTATATAAAATTATTCATAATGA
TAGTAGGAGGCTTGGTAGGTTTAAGAATAGTTTTTGCTGTACTTTCTATAGTGAATAGAGTTAGGCAGGG
ATATTCACCATTATCGTTTCAGACCCACCTCCCAATCCCGAGGGGACCCGACAGGCCCGAAGGAATAGAA
GAAGAAGGTGGAGAGAGAGACAGAGACAGATCCATTCGATTAGTGAACGGATCCTTAGCACTTATCTGGG
ACGATCTGCGGAGCCTGTGCCTCTTCAGCTACCACCGCTTGAGAGACTTACTCTTGATTGTAACGAGGAT
TGTGGAACTTCTGGGACGCAGGGGGTGGGAAGCCCTCAAATATTGGTGGAATCTCCTACAATATTGGAGT
CAGGAGCTAAAGAATAGTGCTGTTAGCTTGCTCAATGCCACAGCCATAGCAGTAGCTGAGGGGACAGATA
GGGTTATAGAAGTAGTACAAGGAGCTTGTAGAGCTATTCGCCACATACCTAGAAGAATAAGACAGGGCTT
GGAAAGGATTTTGCTATAAGATGGGTGGCGCGGCCGCACTCAGATCTTGAGCTCAGGCTTGGATTCTGCA
GTCGACGGTACCGCGGGCCCGGGATCCACCGGTCGCCACCATGGTGAGCAAGGGCGAGGAGCTGTTCACC
GGGGTGGTGCCCATCCTGGTCGAGCTGGACGGCGACGTAAACGGCCACAAGTTCAGCGTGTCCGGCGAGG
GCGAGGGCGATGCCACCTACGGCAAGCTGACCCTGAAGTTCATCTGCACCACCGGCAAGCTGCCCGTGCC
CTGGCCCACCCTCGTGGCCACCCTGACCTACGGCGTGCAGTGCTTCAGCCGCTACCCCGACCACATGAAG
CAGCACGACTTCTTCAAGTCCGCCATGCCCGAAGGCTACGTCCAGGAGCGCACCATCTTCTTCAAGGACG
ACGGCAACTACAAGACCCGCGCCGAGGTGAAGTTCGAGGGCGACACCCTGGTGAACCGCATCGAGCTGAA
GGGCATCGACTTCAAGGAGGACGGCAACATCCTGGGGCACAAGCTGGAGTACAACTACAACAGCCACAAC
GTCTATATCATGGCCGACAAGCAGAAGAACGGCATCAAGGTGAACTTCAAGATCCGCCACAACATCGAGG
ACGGCAGCGTGCAGCTCGCCGACCACTACCAGCAGAACACCCCCATCGGCGACGGCCCCGTGCTGCTGCC
CGACAACCACTACCTGAGCACCCAGTCCGCCCTGAGCAAAGACCCCAACGAGAAGCGCGATCACATGGTC
CTGCTGGAGTTCGTGACCGCCGCCGGGATCACTCTCGGCATGGACGAGCTGTACAAGTAAAGCGGTCGCG
ACTCGAGACCTAGAAAAACATGGAGCAATCACAAGTAGCAATACAGCAGCTAACAATGCTGCTTGTGCCT
GGCTAGAAGCACAAGAGGAGGAAGAGGTGGGTTTTCCAGTCACACCTCAGGTACCTTTAAGACCAATGAC
TTACAAGGCAGCTGTAGATCTTAGCCACTTTTTAAAAGAAAAGGGGGGACTGGAAGGGCTAATTCACTCC
CAAAGAAGACAAGATATCCTTGATCTGTGGATCTACCACACACAAGGCTACTTCCCTGATTGGCAGAACT
ACACACCAGGGCCAGGGGTCAGATATCCACTGACCTTTGGATGGTGCTACAAGCTAGTACCAGTTGAGCC
AGATAAGGTAGAAGAGGCCAATAAAGGAGAGAACACCAGCTTGTTACACCCTGTGAGCCTGCATGGAATG
GATGACCCTGAGAGAGAAGTGTTAGAGTGGAGGTTTGACAGCCGCCTAGCATTTCATCACGTGGCCCGAG
AGCTGCATCCGGAGTACTTCAAGAACTGCTGACATCGAGCTTGCTACAAGGGACTTTCCGCTGGGGACTT
TCCAGGGAGGCGTGGCCTGGGCGGGACTGGGGAGTGGCGAGCCCTCAGATGCTGCATATAAGCAGCTGCT
TTTTGCCTGTACTGGGTCTCTCTGGTTAGACCAGATCTGAGCCTGGGAGCTCTCTGGCTAACTAGGGAAC
CCACTGCTTAAGCCTCAATAAAGCTTGCCTTGAGTGCTTCAAGTAGTGTGTGCCCGTCTGTTGTGTGACT
CTGGTAACTAGAGATCCCTCAGACCCTTTTAGTCAGTGTGGAAAATCTCTAGCACCCAGGAGGTAGAGGT
TGCAGTGAGCCAAGATCGCGCCACTGCATTCCAGCCTGGGCAAGAAAACAAGACTGTCTAAAATAATAAT
AATAAGTTAAGGGTATTAAATATATTTATACATGGAGGTCATAAAAATATATATATTTGGGCTGGGCGCA
GTGGCTCACACCTGCGCCCGGCCCTTTGGGAGGCCGAGGCAGGTGGATCACCTGAGTTTGGGAGTTCCAG
ACCAGCCTGACCAACATGGAGAAACCCCTTCTCTGTGTATTTTTAGTAGATTTTATTTTATGTGTATTTT
ATTCACAGGTATTTCTGGAAAACTGAAACTGTTTTTCCTCTACTCTGATACCACAAGAATCATCAGCACA
GAGGAAGACTTCTGTGATCAAATGTGGTGGGAGAGGGAGGTTTTCACCAGCACATGAGCAGTCAGTTCTG
CCGCAGACTCGGCGGGTGTCCTTCGGTTCAGTTCCAACACCGCCTGCCTGGAGAGAGGTCAGACCACAGG
GTGAGGGCTCAGTCCCCAAGACATAAACACCCAAGACATAAACACCCAACAGGTCCACCCCGCCTGCTGC
CCAGGCAGAGCCGATTCACCAAGACGGGAATTAGGATAGAGAAAGAGTAAGTCACACAGAGCCGGCTGTG
CGGGAGAACGGAGTTCTATTATGACTCAAATCAGTCTCCCCAAGCATTCGGGGATCAGAGTTTTTAAGGA
TAACTTAGTGTGTAGGGGGCCAGTGAGTTGGAGATGAAAGCGTAGGGAGTCGAAGGTGTCCTTTTGCGCC
GAGTCAGTTCCTGGGTGGGGGCCACAAGATCGGATGAGCCAGTTTATCAATCCGGGGGTGCCAGCTGATC
CATGGAGTGCAGGGTCTGCAAAATATCTCAAGCACTGATTGATCTTAGGTTTTACAATAGTGATGTTACC
CCAGGAACAATTTGGGGAAGGTCAGAATCTTGTAGCCTGTAGCTGCATGACTCCTAAACCATAATTTCTT
TTTTGTTTTTTTTTTTTT
Features (pLannotate 1.2.2; 21 found; start..end, strand, type, name):
     33..221     +  CDS            EEF1AKMT2 (fragment): EFMT2_HUMAN - Also known as C10orf138, METTL10 From Homo sapiens (Human).
    560..614     -  CDS            lacI (fragment): lac repressor; lacI; The lac repressor binds to the lac operator to inhibit transcription in E. coli. This inhibition can be relieved by adding lactose or isopropyl-β-D-thiogalactopyranoside (IPTG).
    797..1385    -  rep_origin     ori: high-copy-number ColE1/pMB1/pBR322/pUC origin of replication
   1556..2416    -  CDS            AmpR: β-lactamase; bla; confers resistance to ampicillin, carbenicillin, and related antibiotics
   2417..2521    -  promoter       AmpR promoter: bla
   2616..2651    +  CDS            rop (fragment): Rop protein, which maintains plasmids at low copy number; rop
   2753..2852    +  misc_feature   bom (fragment): basis of mobility region from pBR322
   2858..2924    -  CDS            lacZα (fragment): LacZα fragment of β-galactosidase; lacZ fragment
   4102..4431    +  CDS            nef (fragment): NEF_HV1A2 - Experimental evidence at protein level: Swiss-Prot protein existence level 1. Extracellular Nef protein targets CD4(+) T-lymphocytes for apoptosis by interacting with CXCR4 surface receptors. From Human immunodeficiency virus type 1 group M subtype B (isolate ARV2/SF2) (HIV-1).
   4479..4736    +  LTR            5' LTR (truncated): truncated 5' long terminal repeat (LTR) from HIV-1
   4784..4908    +  misc_feature   HIV-1 Ψ: packaging signal of human immunodeficiency virus type 1
   4892..6394    +  CDS            HIV-1 gag (sequence partly withheld): gag protein from human immunodeficiency virus 1; gag
   6187..9198    +  CDS            HIV-1 pol: pol protein from human immunodeficiency virus 1; pol
   9230..9352    +  CDS            vpr (fragment): VPR_HV1H2 - Experimental evidence at protein level: Swiss-Prot protein existence level 1. During virus replication, may deplete host UNG protein, and incude G2-M cell cycle arrest. Acts by targeting specific host proteins for degradation by the 26S proteasome, through association with the cellular CUL4A-DDB1 E3 ligase complex by direct interaction with host VPRPB/DCAF-1. Cell cycle arrest reportedly occurs within hours of infection and is not blocked by antiviral agents, suggesting that it is initiated by the VPR carried into the virion. Additionally, VPR induces apoptosis in a cell cycle depe
   9336..9551    +  CDS            tat (fragment): TAT_HV1H2 - Experimental evidence at protein level: Swiss-Prot protein existence level 1. Extracellular circulating Tat can be endocytosed by surrounding uninfected cells via the binding to several surface receptors such as CD26, CXCR4, heparan sulfate proteoglycans (HSPG) or LDLR. Neurons are rarely infected, but they internalize Tat via their LDLR. Through its interaction with nuclear HATs, Tat is potentially able to control the acetylation-dependent cellular gene expression. Modulates the expression of many cellular genes involved in cell survival, proliferation or in coding for cytokines o
   9574..10866   +  CDS            env (fragment): ENV_HV1B1 - Experimental evidence at protein level: Swiss-Prot protein existence level 1. [Transmembrane protein gp41]: Acts as a class I viral fusion protein. Under the current model, the protein has at least 3 conformational states: pre-fusion native state, pre-hairpin intermediate state, and post-fusion hairpin state. During fusion of viral and target intracellular membranes, the coiled coil regions (heptad repeats) assume a trimer-of-hairpins structure, positioning the fusion peptide in close proximity to the C-terminal region of the ectodomain. The formation of this structure appears to d
  10913..10947   +  misc_feature   MCS (fragment): multiple cloning site
  10961..11680   +  CDS            EGFP: the original enhanced GFP (Yang et al., 1996) mammalian codon-optimized
  11688..12209   +  CDS            nef (fragment): NEF_HV1BR - Experimental evidence at protein level: Swiss-Prot protein existence level 1. Extracellular Nef protein targets CD4(+) T-lymphocytes for apoptosis by interacting with CXCR4 surface receptors (PubMed:14990729). From Human immunodeficiency virus type 1 group M subtype B (isolate BRU/LAI) (HIV-1).
  12334..12514   +  LTR            5' LTR (truncated): truncated 5' long terminal repeat (LTR) from HIV-1
  12688..12768   +  CDS            C8orf44 (fragment): CH044_HUMAN - Experimental evidence at transcript level: Swiss-Prot protein existence level 2. From Homo sapiens (Human).
