[The description below was written by a language model from this plasmid's Addgene catalogue record and pLannotate feature annotations shown in this document.]
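Description:
HIV-1-GFP ΔEnv CA E45A is a near-full-length HIV-1 proviral reporter construct of about 13.5 kb, catalogued as a lentiviral vector on an HIV-1 LTR backbone. It is maintained in E. coli through a high-copy ColE1/pUC-type origin and an ampicillin resistance gene (β-lactamase with its own promoter). The annotation also picks up short remnants of lacI, rop, bom and lacZα from the bacterial backbone. Small fragments matching human genes sit outside the LTRs; these may be flanking cellular DNA carried over from the original proviral clone, although the record does not say so.

The viral portion runs from the 5' LTR through the Ψ packaging signal, complete gag and pol reading frames, partial vpr and tat annotations, a truncated env fragment, a short multiple cloning site remnant, EGFP, residual nef sequence and the 3' LTR. Both LTRs are annotated only as truncated matches, and the nef-homologous hit upstream of the 5' LTR probably reflects the U3 region, which overlaps nef. According to the record, the genome retains gag, pol, tat and rev but is env-deficient and does not express vif, vpr or vpu, and EGFP takes the place of nef. With no functional envelope, particles would have to be pseudotyped with a glycoprotein supplied in trans, giving single-round infection in which GFP marks infected cells.

The defining change is the E45A substitution in the capsid (CA) domain of Gag, generally described as a capsid-hyperstabilising mutation. The associated study examined how the HIV-1 capsid shields reverse transcripts from cGAS innate immune sensing, so this plasmid likely serves as a capsid-mutant comparator in such experiments.
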