Addgene plasmid #217438: HIV-1-GFP ΔEnv CA E45A
Purpose: HIV-1 reporter vector that is env-deficient and expresses eGFP in place of nef; contains 5' and 3' LTRs, gag, pol, tat, and rev, but does not express vif, vpr, or vpu (with E45A mutation in CA).
Depositing lab: Jarrod Johnson. Depositing organization: University of Utah. Publication: Cell-free assays reveal that the HIV-1 capsid protects reverse transcripts from cGAS immune sensing. Scott TM, Arnold LM, Powers JA, McCann DA, Rowe AB, Christensen DE, Pereira MJ, Zhou W, Torrez RM, Iwasa JH, Kranzusch PJ, Sundquist WI, Johnson JS. PLoS Pathog. 2025 Jan 28;21(1):e1012206. doi: 10.1371/journal.ppat.1012206. PubMed 39874383.
Backbone
  Vector backbone: HIV-1 LTR
  Vector type: Lentiviral
Growth in bacteria
  Bacterial resistance: Ampicillin, 100 μg/mL
  Growth temperature: 37°C
  Growth strain: NEB Stable
  Copy number: High Copy
Gene/Insert
  Gene/Insert name: gag/pol
  Species: HIV-1
  Mutation: CA E45A
  Cloning method: Gibson Cloning
Terms and licenses: Academic/Nonprofit Terms; Industry Terms: Not Available to Industry
How to cite: HIV-1-GFP ΔEnv CA E45A was a gift from Jarrod Johnson (Addgene plasmid # 217438 ; http://n2t.net/addgene:217438 ; RRID:Addgene_217438)
